>Addgene plasmid #168964 | pEntry_HCoV-229E-ORF4b | addgene full sequence | sequence record 479308 | Addgene NGS Result
GGGGTACAGTCTATGCCTCGGGCATCCAAGCAGCAAGCGCGTTACGCCGTGGGTCGATGTTTGATGTTAT
GGAGCAGCAACGATGTTACGCAGCAGGGCAGTCGCCCTAAAACAAAGTTAAACATTATGAGGGAAGCGGT
GATCGCCGAAGTATCGACTCAACTATCAGAGGTAGTTGGCGTCATCGAGCGCCATCTCGAACCGACGTTG
CTGGCCGTACATTTGTACGGCTCCGCAGTGGATGGCGGCCTGAAGCCACACAGTGATATTGATTTGCTGG
TTACGGTGACCGTAAGGCTTGATGAAACAACGCGGCGAGCTTTGATCAACGACCTTTTGGAAACTTCGGC
TTCCCCTGGAGAGAGCGAGATTCTCCGCGCTGTAGAAGTCACCATTGTTGTGCACGACGACATCATTCCG
TGGCGTTATCCAGCTAAGCGCGAACTGCAATTTGGAGAATGGCAGCGCAATGACATTCTTGCAGGTATCT
TCGAGCCAGCCACGATCGACATTGATCTGGCTATCTTGCTGACAAAAGCAAGAGAACATAGCGTTGCCTT
GGTAGGTCCAGCGGCGGAGGAACTCTTTGATCCGGTTCCTGAACAGGATCTATTTGAGGCGCTAAATGAA
ACCTTAACGCTATGGAACTCGCCGCCCGACTGGGCTGGCGATGAGCGAAATGTAGTGCTTACGTTGTCCC
GCATTTGGTACAGCGCAGTAACCGGCAAAATCGCGCCGAAGGATGTCGCTGCCGACTGGGCAATGGAGCG
CCTGCCGGCCCAGTATCAGCCCGTCATACTTGAAGCTAGACAGGCTTATCTTGGACAAGAAGAAGATCGC
TTGGCCTCGCGCGCAGATCAGTTGGAAGAATTTGTCCACTACGTGAAAGGCGAGATCACCAAGGTAGTCG
GCAAATAACCCTCGAGCCACCCATGACCAAAATCCCTTAACGTGAGTTACGCGTCGTTCCACTGAGCGTC
AGACCCCGTAGAAAAGATCAAAGGATCTTCTTGAGATCCTTTTTTTCTGCGCGTAATCTGCTGCTTGCAA
ACAAAAAAACCACCGCTACCAGCGGTGGTTTGTTTGCCGGATCAAGAGCTACCAACTCTTTTTCCGAAGG
TAACTGGCTTCAGCAGAGCGCAGATACCAAATACTGTTCTTCTAGTGTAGCCGTAGTTAGGCCACCACTT
CAAGAACTCTGTAGCACCGCCTACATACCTCGCTCTGCTAATCCTGTTACCAGTGGCTGCTGCCAGTGGC
GATAAGTCGTGTCTTACCGGGTTGGACTCAAGACGATAGTTACCGGATAAGGCGCAGCGGTCGGGCTGAA
CGGGGGGTTCGTGCACACAGCCCAGCTTGGAGCGAACGACCTACACCGAACTGAGATACCTACAGCGTGA
GCTATGAGAAAGCGCCACGCTTCCCGAAGGGAGAAAGGCGGACAGGTATCCGGTAAGCGGCAGGGTCGGA
ACAGGAGAGCGCACGAGGGAGCTTCCAGGGGGAAACGCCTGGTATCTTTATAGTCCTGTCGGGTTTCGCC
ACCTCTGACTTGAGCGTCGATTTTTGTGATGCTCGTCAGGGGGGCGGAGCCTATGGAAAAACGCCAGCAA
CGCGGCCTTTTTACGGTTCCTGGCCTTTTGCTGGCCTTTTGCTCACATGTTCTTTCCTGCGTTATCCCCT
GATTCTGTGGATAACCGTATTACCGCCTTTGAGTGAGCTGATACCGCTCGCCGCAGCCGAACGACCGAGC
GCAGCGAGTCAGTGAGCGAGGAAGCGGAAGAGCGCCCAATACGCAAACCGCCTCTCCCCGCGCGTTGGCC
GATTCATTAATGCAGCTGGCACGACAGGTTTCCCGACTGGAAAGCGGGCAGTGAGCGCAACGCAATTAAT
ACGCGTACCGCTAGCCAGGAAGAGTTTGTAGAAACGCAAAAAGGCCATCCGTCAGGATGGCCTTCTGCTT
AGTTTGATGCCTGGCAGTTTATGGCGGGCGTCCTGCCCGCCACCCTCCGGGCCGTTGCTTCACAACGTTC
AAATCCGCTCCCGGCGGATTTGTCCTACTCAGGAGAGCGTTCACCGACAAACAACAGATAAAACGAAAGG
CCCAGTCTTCCGACTGAGCCTTTCGTTTTATTTGATGCCTGGCAGTTCCCTACTCTCGCGTTAACGCTAG
CATGGATGTTTTCCCAGTCACGACGTTGTAAAACGACGGCCAGTCTTAAGCTCGGGCCCCAAATAATGAT
TTTATTTTGACTGATAGTGACCTGTTCGTTGCAACAAATTGATGAGCAATGCTTTTTTATAATGCCAACT
TTGTACAAAAAAGCAGAAGGGCCGTCAAGGCCAGGATCCATGGGATCCCAAGGTAAGTGTTGGTTTCTTG
AAAATAAGGCTCTGAAACCATTCGTTTGTTTTTACGGAGGGGATCAATTCCTTTACATAGGCGACAGAAT
TGTTTCTTATTTCTCAACTAACGACTTGTACGTTGCTCTTAGAGGACGTATTGATAAAGACCTCAGCCTT
TCTAGAAAGGTTGAGTTATATAACGGTGAATGTGTATACTTGTTTTGTGAACACCCAGCTGTTGGAATAG
TCAACACAGATTTCAAATTAGAAATCCACCTTAATTAAGACGCGATCGCGGCCTCATGGGCCCAGCTTTC
TTGTACAAAGTTGGCATTATAAAAAATAATTGCTCATCAATTTGTTGCAACGAACAGGTCACTATCAGTC
AAAATAAAATCATTATTTGCCATCCAGCTGATATCCCCTATAGTGAGTCGTATTACATGGTCATAGCTGT
TTCCTGGCAGCTCTGGCCCGTGTCTCAAAATCTCTGATGTTACATTGCACAAGATAAAAATATATCATCA
TGCCTCCTCTAGACCAGCCAGGACAGAAATGCCTCGACTTCGCTGCTACCCAAGGTTGCCGGGTGACGCA
CACCGTGGAAACGGATGAAGGCACGAACCCAGTGGACATAAGCCTGTTCGGTTCGTAAGCTGTAATGCAA
GTAGCGTATGCGCTCACGCAACTGGTCCAGAACCTTGACCGAACGCAGCGGTGGTAACGGCGCAGTGGCG
GTTTTCATGGCTTGTTATGACTGTTTTTTT
Features (pLannotate 1.2.2; 12 found; start..end, strand, type, name):
     64..120     +  CDS            GmR (fragment): gentamycin acetyltransferase; aacC1; confers resistance to gentamycin
    127..918     +  CDS            SmR: aminoglycoside adenylyltransferase (Murphy, 1985); aadA; confers resistance to spectinomycin and streptomycin
   1011..1599    +  rep_origin     ori: high-copy-number ColE1/pMB1/pBR322/pUC origin of replication
   1782..1874    +  CDS            lacI (fragment): lac repressor; lacI; The lac repressor binds to the lac operator to inhibit transcription in E. coli. This inhibition can be relieved by adding lactose or isopropyl-β-D-thiogalactopyranoside (IPTG).
   1929..1956    -  terminator     rrnB T2 terminator: transcription terminator T2 from the E. coli rrnB gene
   2088..2131    +  terminator     rrnB T1 terminator: Escherichia coli rrnB; transcription terminator T1 from the E. coli rrnB gene
   2178..2214    -  CDS            lacZα (fragment): LacZα fragment of β-galactosidase; lacZ fragment
   2230..2326    +  protein_bind   attL1: mutant version of attL; recombination site for the Gateway® LR reaction LR Clonase™
   2359..2619    +  CDS            NS4B_CVH22: Experimental evidence at protein level: Swiss-Prot protein existence level 1. From Human coronavirus 229E (HCoV-229E).
   2651..2749    -  protein_bind   attL2: mutant version of attL; recombination site for the Gateway® LR reaction LR Clonase™
   2767..2785    -  promoter       T7 promoter: promoter for bacteriophage T7 RNA polymerase
   2975..2998    +  promoter       Pc promoter (fragment): intI1 (promoter lies within the coding sequence); class 1 integron promoter
