[The description below was written by a language model from this plasmid's Addgene catalogue record and pLannotate feature annotations shown in this document.]
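Description:
pEntry_HCoV-229E-ORF4b is a Gateway-compatible Entry clone built on the pENTR223.1 backbone (about 2.8 kb; the sequenced plasmid is 3,110 nt) and carrying the ORF4b accessory protein coding sequence of human coronavirus 229E. It is propagated in E. coli from a high-copy ColE1/pUC-type origin and selected with spectinomycin through the aadA aminoglycoside adenylyltransferase gene (SmR). A fragment of a class 1 integron Pc promoter is annotated on the circular map upstream of this marker. Short remnants of gentamicin acetyltransferase, lacI and lacZα are also annotated; these are backbone fragments rather than functional genes.

The 267 bp insert, made by commercial gene synthesis, was cloned between two SfiI sites and sits between attL1 and attL2. The annotation matches it to the Swiss-Prot entry for HCoV-229E non-structural protein 4b. According to the depositor, the 5′ linker contains SfiI and BamHI sites bracketing an ATG, and the 3′ linker contains PacI, a TAA stop codon and AsiSI before the second SfiI site. This layout appears designed to let the start and stop codons be excised by restriction digestion, although the record does not say so. rrnB T1 and T2 terminators lie upstream of attL1 and insulate the cassette from read-through transcription. A T7 promoter lies just outside attL2, pointing back toward the insert. No promoter for expression of ORF4b is present, as is usual for an Entry vector.

The attL sites allow LR Clonase recombination to move the ORF into any attR-containing Destination vector. The plasmid therefore serves as a source clone for making expression constructs, and it belongs to a collection of human coronavirus protein-coding sequences.
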