Addgene plasmid #168964: pEntry_HCoV-229E-ORF4b
Purpose: Gateway-compatible Entry vector
Depositing lab: Pascal Falter-Braun. Depositing organization: Helmholtz Munich. Publication: A resource of human coronavirus protein-coding sequences in a flexible, multipurpose Gateway Entry clone collection. Weller B, Lin CW, Pogoutse O, Sauer M, Marin-de la Rosa N, Strobel A, Young V, Knapp JJ, Rayhan A, Falter C, Kim DK, Roth FP, Falter-Braun P. G3 (Bethesda). 2023 Jul 5;13(7):jkad105. doi: 10.1093/g3journal/jkad105. PubMed 37267226.
Backbone
  Vector backbone: pENTR223.1*SfiI
  Backbone size w/o insert (bp): 2800
  Vector type: Gateway-compatible Entry vector
Growth in bacteria
  Bacterial resistance: Spectinomycin, 50 μg/mL
  Growth temperature: 37°C
  Growth strain: DH5alpha
  Copy number: High Copy
Gene/Insert
  Gene/Insert name: HCoV-229E-ORF4b (alt name: ORF4b)
  Species: Other
  Insert size (bp): 267
  Entrez Gene: 4b (a.k.a. HCoV229Egp4)
  Cloning method: Restriction Enzyme; 5′ cloning site SfiI (unknown if destroyed); 3′ cloning site SfiI (unknown if destroyed)
  Sequencing primers: 5′ M13 uni (-21); 3′ M13 rev (-29)
Resource information
  A portion of this plasmid was derived from a plasmid made by: Synthesized by Twist Bioscience
Terms and licenses: Academic/Nonprofit Terms; Industry Terms: Not Available to Industry
Depositor comments: 5'-linker: SfiI-BamHI-ATG-BamHI (GGCCGTCAaggccaggatccatgggatcc), 3'-linker: PacI-TAA-AsiSI-SfiI (cttaatTAAgacgcgatcgcggcctcatGGGCC).
How to cite: pEntry_HCoV-229E-ORF4b was a gift from Pascal Falter-Braun (Addgene plasmid # 168964 ; http://n2t.net/addgene:168964 ; RRID:Addgene_168964)
