>Addgene plasmid #168964 | pEntry_HCoV-229E-ORF4b | depositor partial sequence | sequence record 327492 | gene-specific Insert sequence
CAAGGTAAGTGTTGGTTTCTTGAAAATAAGGCTCTGAAACCATTCGTTTGTTTTTACGGAGGGGATCAAT
TCCTTTACATAGGCGACAGAATTGTTTCTTATTTCTCAACTAACGACTTGTACGTTGCTCTTAGAGGACG
TATTGATAAAGACCTCAGCCTTTCTAGAAAGGTTGAGTTATATAACGGTGAATGTGTATACTTGTTTTGT
GAACACCCAGCTGTTGGAATAGTCAACACAGATTTCAAATTAGAAATCCAC
